Addgene plasmid #183661: EGFP-SopB(33-554)
Purpose: N-terminally tagged Salmonella Typhimurium SopB truncation for mammalian expression
Depositing lab: Sergio Grinstein. Depositing organization: Hospital for Sick Children. Publication: Kinase-independent synthesis of 3-phosphorylated phosphoinositides by a phosphotransferase. Walpole GFW, Pacheco J, Chauhan N, Clark J, Anderson KE, Abbas YM, Brabant-Kirwan D, Montano-Rendon F, Liu Z, Zhu H, Brumell JH, Deiters A, Stephens LR, Hawkins PT, Hammond GRV, Grinstein S, Fairn GD. Nat Cell Biol. 2022 Apr 28. pii: 10.1038/s41556-022-00895-y. doi: 10.1038/s41556-022-00895-y. PubMed 35484249.
Backbone
  Vector backbone: pEGFP-C1
  Backbone manufacturer: Clontech
  Vector type: Mammalian Expression
  Selectable markers: Neomycin (select with G418)
Growth in bacteria
  Bacterial resistance: Kanamycin, 50 μg/mL
  Growth temperature: 37°C
  Growth strain: DH5alpha
  Copy number: High Copy
Gene/Insert
  Gene/Insert name: sopB (alt name: sigD)
  Species: Salmonella enterica serovar Typhimurium
  Mutation: Amino acids 33-554
  Entrez Gene: sopB (a.k.a. STM1091)
  Promoter: CMV
  Tag / fusion protein: EGFP (N terminal on insert)
  Cloning method: Gibson Cloning
  Sequencing primers: 5′ CMV-Fwd, EGFP-Fwd; 3′ SV40pA-R
Terms and licenses: Academic/Nonprofit Terms; Industry Terms: Not Available to Industry
How to cite: EGFP-SopB(33-554) was a gift from Sergio Grinstein (Addgene plasmid # 183661 ; http://n2t.net/addgene:183661 ; RRID:Addgene_183661)
