[The description below was written by a language model from this plasmid's Addgene catalogue record and pLannotate feature annotations shown in this document.]
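Description:
EGFP-SopB(33-554) is a mammalian expression plasmid built on the Clontech pEGFP-C1 backbone, about 6.3 kb according to the full sequence record. It encodes a truncated form of the Salmonella enterica serovar Typhimurium effector SopB (also called SigD), covering amino acids 33–554, fused at its N terminus to EGFP. The insert was introduced by Gibson cloning downstream of the EGFP coding sequence and a remnant of the multiple cloning site. The fusion is transcribed from the human cytomegalovirus immediate early enhancer and promoter and terminated by the SV40 polyadenylation signal. This arrangement gives strong constitutive expression in transfected mammalian cells, and the green fluorescent tag allows the truncated protein's localisation to be followed.

The plasmid is propagated in E. coli through a high-copy ColE1/pUC-type origin, and it also carries an f1 phage origin. A single Tn5 aminoglycoside phosphotransferase gene (NeoR/KanR) serves both hosts. A bacterial bla-type promoter drives it for kanamycin selection in E. coli, and the SV40 enhancer/early promoter with an HSV TK polyadenylation signal drives it for G418 selection in mammalian cells. The short fragments annotated as large T antigen, ble and bGH poly(A) are partial matches from automated annotation and are probably backbone remnants, not functional elements.

SopB is a phosphoinositide-modifying effector that Salmonella injects into host cells, where it alters membrane lipid composition, membrane ruffling and maturation of the Salmonella-containing vacuole. The associated publication concerns kinase-independent synthesis of 3-phosphorylated phosphoinositides by a phosphotransferase, so the construct was presumably used to express SopB ectopically in that context. The record does not explain why the terminal residues were removed.
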