Features (pLannotate 1.2.2; 15 found; start..end, strand, type, name):
     66..369     +  enhancer       CMV enhancer: human cytomegalovirus immediate early enhancer
    370..573     +  promoter       CMV promoter: human cytomegalovirus (CMV) immediate early promoter
    618..1334    +  CDS            EGFP: EGFP is a basic (constitutively fluorescent) green fluorescent protein published in 1996, derived from Aequorea victoria. It is reported to be a rapidly-maturing weak dimer with moderate acid sensitivity.
   1335..1382    +  misc_feature   MCS (fragment): multiple cloning site
   1425..2963    +  CDS            sopB (fragment): SOPB_SALTY - Also known as sigD. Experimental evidence at protein level: Swiss-Prot protein existence level 1. Converts phosphatidylinositol 3,4,5-trisphosphate (PtdIns 3,4,5-P3) to PtdIns 3-P and prevents the transition of PtdIns 3-P to PtdIns 3,5-P2. It is one of the known effectors injected by Salmonella into the host cell and is required for invasion and for an efficient generation and maintenance of Salmonella-containing vacuole (SVC). Alteration of the phosphoinositide composition of the plasma membrane causes membrane ruffling and actin cytoskeleton rearrangements. The persistence of Pt
   2989..3073    +  CDS            large T antigen (fragment): large T antigen from SV40 (simian virus 40)
   3096..3217    +  polyA_signal   SV40 poly(A) signal: SV40 polyadenylation signal
   3251..3679    -  rep_origin     f1 ori (sequence partly withheld): f1 bacteriophage origin of replication; arrow indicates direction of (+) strand synthesis
   3706..3810    +  promoter       AmpR promoter: bla
   3812..4169    +  promoter       SV40 promoter: SV40 enhancer and early promoter
   4204..4998    +  CDS            NeoR/KanR: aminoglycoside phosphotransferase from Tn5; aph(3')-II (or nptII); confers resistance to neomycin, kanamycin, and G418 (Geneticin®)
   5019..5171    +  CDS            ble (fragment): BLE_KLEPN - Experimental evidence at protein level: Swiss-Prot protein existence level 1. Binding protein with a strong affinity to the bleomycin family of antibiotics. Binds to CL990; an antimitotic-antibiotic compound. From Klebsiella pneumoniae.
   5230..5277    +  polyA_signal   HSV TK poly(A) signal: herpes simplex virus thymidine kinase polyadenylation signal (Cole and Stacy, 1985)
   5368..5384    -  polyA_signal   bGH poly(A) signal (fragment): bovine growth hormone polyadenylation signal
   5606..6194    +  rep_origin     ori: high-copy-number ColE1/pMB1/pBR322/pUC origin of replication
>Addgene plasmid #183661 | EGFP-SopB(33-554) | addgene full sequence | sequence record 360242 | Addgene NGS Result
TGCATTAGTTATTAATAGTAATCAATTACGGGGTCATTAGTTCATAGCCCATATATGGAGTTCCGCGTTA
CATAACTTACGGTAAATGGCCCGCCTGGCTGACCGCCCAACGACCCCCGCCCATTGACGTCAATAATGAC
GTATGTTCCCATAGTAACGCCAATAGGGACTTTCCATTGACGTCAATGGGTGGAGTATTTACGGTAAACT
GCCCACTTGGCAGTACATCAAGTGTATCATATGCCAAGTACGCCCCCTATTGACGTCAATGACGGTAAAT
GGCCCGCCTGGCATTATGCCCAGTACATGACCTTATGGGACTTTCCTACTTGGCAGTACATCTACGTATT
AGTCATCGCTATTACCATGGTGATGCGGTTTTGGCAGTACATCAATGGGCGTGGATAGCGGTTTGACTCA
CGGGGATTTCCAAGTCTCCACCCCATTGACGTCAATGGGAGTTTGTTTTGGCACCAAAATCAACGGGACT
TTCCAAAATGTCGTAACAACTCCGCCCCATTGACGCAAATGGGCGGTAGGCGTGTACGGTGGGAGGTCTA
TATAAGCAGAGCTGGTTTAGTGAACCGTCAGATCCGCTAGCGCTACCGGTCGCCACCATGGTGAGCAAGG
GCGAGGAGCTGTTCACCGGGGTGGTGCCCATCCTGGTCGAGCTGGACGGCGACGTAAACGGCCACAAGTT
CAGCGTGTCCGGCGAGGGCGAGGGCGATGCCACCTACGGCAAGCTGACCCTGAAGTTCATCTGCACCACC
GGCAAGCTGCCCGTGCCCTGGCCCACCCTCGTGACCACCCTGACCTACGGCGTGCAGTGCTTCAGCCGCT
ACCCCGACCACATGAAGCAGCACGACTTCTTCAAGTCCGCCATGCCCGAAGGCTACGTCCAGGAGCGCAC
CATCTTCTTCAAGGACGACGGCAACTACAAGACCCGCGCCGAGGTGAAGTTCGAGGGCGACACCCTGGTG
AACCGCATCGAGCTGAAGGGCATCGACTTCAAGGAGGACGGCAACATCCTGGGGCACAAGCTGGAGTACA
ACTACAACAGCCACAACGTCTATATCATGGCCGACAAGCAGAAGAACGGCATCAAGGTGAACTTCAAGAT
CCGCCACAACATCGAGGACGGCAGCGTGCAGCTCGCCGACCACTACCAGCAGAACACCCCCATCGGCGAC
GGCCCCGTGCTGCTGCCCGACAACCACTACCTGAGCACCCAGTCCGCCCTGAGCAAAGACCCCAACGAGA
AGCGCGATCACATGGTCCTGCTGGAGTTCGTGACCGCCGCCGGGATCACTCTCGGCATGGACGAGCTGTA
CAAGTCCGGACTCAGATCTCGAGCTCAAGCTTCGAATTCTGCAGTCGACGGTGGTAGTGCTTCCGGATCA
GGCCAGGGCAAAGCGCCGGCTAAAGCGCCCGACGCTCGCCCGGAAATTATTGTCCTGCGAGAACCCGGCG
CGACATGGGGGAATTATCTACAGCATCAGAAGGCGTCTAACCACTCGCTGCATAACCTCTATAACTTACA
GCGCGATCTTCTTACCGTCGCGGCAACCGTTCTGGGTAAACAAGACCCGGTTCTAACGTCAATGGCAAAC
CAAATGGAGTTAGCCAAAGTTAAAGCGGACCGGCCAGCAACAAAACAAGAAGAAGCCGCGGCAAAAGCAT
TGAAGAAAAATCTTATCGAACTTATTGCAGCACGCACTCAGCAGCAGGATGGCTTACCTGCAAAAGAAGC
TCATCGCTTTGCGGCAGTAGCGTTTAGAGATGCTCAGGTCAAGCAGCTTAATAACCAGCCCTGGCAAACC
ATAAAAAATACACTCACGCATAACGGGCATCACTATACCAACACGCAGCTCCCTGCAGCAGAGATGAAAA
TCGGCGCAAAAGATATCTTTCCCAGTGCTTATGAGGGAAAGGGCGTATGCAGTTGGGATACCAAGAATAT
TCATCACGCCAATAATTTGTGGATGTCCACGGTGAGTGTGCATGAGGACGGTAAAGATAAAACGCTTTTT
TGCGGGATACGTCATGGCGTGCTTTCCCCCTATCATGAAAAAGATCCGCTTCTGCGTCACGTCGGCGCTG
AAAACAAAGCCAAAGAAGTATTAACTGCGGCACTTTTTAGTAAACCTGAGTTGCTTAACAAAGCCTTAGC
GGGCGAGGCGGTAAGCCTGAAACTGGTATCCGTCGGGTTACTCACCGCGTCGAATATTTTCGGCAAAGAG
GGAACGATGGTCGAGGACCAAATGCGCGCATGGCAATCGTTGACCCAGCCGGGAAAAATGATTCATTTAA
AAATCCGCAATAAAGATGGCGATCTACAGACGGTAAAAATAAAACCGGACGTCGCCGCATTTAATGTGGG
TGTTAATGAGCTGGCGCTCAAGCTCGGCTTTGGCCTTAAGGCATCGGATAGCTATAATGCCGAGGCGCTA
CATCAGTTATTAGGCAATGATTTACGCCCTGAAGCCAGACCAGGTGGCTGGGTTGGCGAATGGCTGGCGC
AATACCCGGATAATTATGAGGTCGTCAATACATTAGCGCGCCAGATTAAGGATATATGGAAAAATAACCA
ACATCATAAAGATGGCGGCGAACCCTATAAACTCGCACAACGCCTTGCCATGTTAGCCCATGAAATTGAC
GCGGTACCCGCCTGGAATTGTAAAAGCGGCAAAGATCGTACAGGGATGATGGATTCAGAAATCAAGCGAG
AGATCATTTCCTTACATCAGACCCATATGTTAAGTGCGCCTGGTAGTCTTCCGGATAGCGGTGGACAGAA
AATTTTCCAAAAAGTATTACTGAATAGCGGTAACCTGGAGATTCAGAAACAAAATACGGGCGGGGCGGGA
AACAAAGTAATGAAAAATTTATCGCCAGAGGTGCTCAATCTTTCCTATCAAAAACGAGTTGGGGATGAAA
ATATTTGGCAGTCAGTAAAAGGCTAAGGATCCACCGGATCTAGATAACTGATCATAATCAGCCATACCAC
ATTTGTAGAGGTTTTACTTGCTTTAAAAAACCTCCCACACCTCCCCCTGAACCTGAAACATAAAATGAAT
GCAATTGTTGTTGTTAACTTGTTTATTGCAGCTTATAATGGTTACAAATAAAGCAATAGCATCACAAATT
TCACAAATAAAGCATTTTTTTCACTGCATTCTAGTTGTGGTTTGTCCAAACTCATCAATGTATCTTAACG
CGTAAATTGTAAGCGTTAATATTTTGTTAAAATTCGCGTTAAATTTTTGTTAAATCAGCTCATTTTTTAA
CCAATAGGCCGAAATCGGCAAAATCCCTTATAAATCAAAAGAATAGACCGAGATAGGGT
[37 nt withheld, positions 3350-3386]
AAAGAACGTGGACTCCAACGTCAAAGG
[49 nt withheld, positions 3414-3462]
T
[91 nt withheld, positions 3464-3554]
G
[124 nt withheld, positions 3556-3679]
CAGGTGGCACTTTTCGGGGAAATGTGCGCGGAACCCCTATTTGTTTATTTTTCTAAATACATTCAAATAT
GTATCCGCTCATGAGACAATAACCCTGATAAATGCTTCAATAATATTGAAAAAGGAAGAGTCCTGAGGCG
GAAAGAACCAGCTGTGGAATGTGTGTCAGTTAGGGTGTGGAAAGTCCCCAGGCTCCCCAGCAGGCAGAAG
TATGCAAAGCATGCATCTCAATTAGTCAGCAACCAGGTGTGGAAAGTCCCCAGGCTCCCCAGCAGGCAGA
AGTATGCAAAGCATGCATCTCAATTAGTCAGCAACCATAGTCCCGCCCCTAACTCCGCCCATCCCGCCCC
TAACTCCGCCCAGTTCCGCCCATTCTCCGCCCCATGGCTGACTAATTTTTTTTATTTATGCAGAGGCCGA
GGCCGCCTCGGCCTCTGAGCTATTCCAGAAGTAGTGAGGAGGCTTTTTTGGAGGCCTAGGCTTTTGCAAA
GATCGATCAAGAGACAGGATGAGGATCGTTTCGCATGATTGAACAAGATGGATTGCACGCAGGTTCTCCG
GCCGCTTGGGTGGAGAGGCTATTCGGCTATGACTGGGCACAACAGACAATCGGCTGCTCTGATGCCGCCG
TGTTCCGGCTGTCAGCGCAGGGGCGCCCGGTTCTTTTTGTCAAGACCGACCTGTCCGGTGCCCTGAATGA
ACTGCAAGACGAGGCAGCGCGGCTATCGTGGCTGGCCACGACGGGCGTTCCTTGCGCAGCTGTGCTCGAC
GTTGTCACTGAAGCGGGAAGGGACTGGCTGCTATTGGGCGAAGTGCCGGGGCAGGATCTCCTGTCATCTC
ACCTTGCTCCTGCCGAGAAAGTATCCATCATGGCTGATGCAATGCGGCGGCTGCATACGCTTGATCCGGC
TACCTGCCCATTCGACCACCAAGCGAAACATCGCATCGAGCGAGCACGTACTCGGATGGAAGCCGGTCTT
GTCGATCAGGATGATCTGGACGAAGAGCATCAGGGGCTCGCGCCAGCCGAACTGTTCGCCAGGCTCAAGG
CGAGCATGCCCGACGGCGAGGATCTCGTCGTGACCCATGGCGATGCCTGCTTGCCGAATATCATGGTGGA
AAATGGCCGCTTTTCTGGATTCATCGACTGTGGCCGGCTGGGTGTGGCGGACCGCTATCAGGACATAGCG
TTGGCTACCCGTGATATTGCTGAAGAGCTTGGCGGCGAATGGGCTGACCGCTTCCTCGTGCTTTACGGTA
TCGCCGCTCCCGATTCGCAGCGCATCGCCTTCTATCGCCTTCTTGACGAGTTCTTCTGAGCGGGACTCTG
GGGTTCGAAATGACCGACCAAGCGACGCCCAACCTGCCATCACGAGATTTCGATTCCACCGCCGCCTTCT
ATGAAAGGTTGGGCTTCGGAATCGTTTTCCGGGACGCCGGCTGGATGATCCTCCAGCGCGGGGATCTCAT
GCTGGAGTTCTTCGCCCACCCTAGGGGGAGGCTAACTGAAACACGGAAGGAGACAATACCGGAAGGAACC
CGCGCTATGACGGCAATAAAAAGACAGAATAAAACGCACGGTGTTGGGTCGTTTGTTCATAAACGCGGGG
TTCGGTCCCAGGGCTGGCACTCTGTCGATACCCCACCGAGACCCCATTGGGGCCAATACGCCCGCGTTTC
TTCCTTTTCCCCACCCCACCCCCCAAGTTCGGGTGAAGGCCCAGGGCTCGCAGCCAACGTCGGGGCGGCA
GGCCCTGCCATAGCCTCAGGTTACTCATATATACTTTAGATTGATTTAAAACTTCATTTTTAATTTAAAA
GGATCTAGGTGAAGATCCTTTTTGATAATCTCATGACCAAAATCCCTTAACGTGAGTTTTCGTTCCACTG
AGCGTCAGACCCCGTAGAAAAGATCAAAGGATCTTCTTGAGATCCTTTTTTTCTGCGCGTAATCTGCTGC
TTGCAAACAAAAAAACCACCGCTACCAGCGGTGGTTTGTTTGCCGGATCAAGAGCTACCAACTCTTTTTC
CGAAGGTAACTGGCTTCAGCAGAGCGCAGATACCAAATACTGTTCTTCTAGTGTAGCCGTAGTTAGGCCA
CCACTTCAAGAACTCTGTAGCACCGCCTACATACCTCGCTCTGCTAATCCTGTTACCAGTGGCTGCTGCC
AGTGGCGATAAGTCGTGTCTTACCGGGTTGGACTCAAGACGATAGTTACCGGATAAGGCGCAGCGGTCGG
GCTGAACGGGGGGTTCGTGCACACAGCCCAGCTTGGAGCGAACGACCTACACCGAACTGAGATACCTACA
GCGTGAGCTATGAGAAAGCGCCACGCTTCCCGAAGGGAGAAAGGCGGACAGGTATCCGGTAAGCGGCAGG
GTCGGAACAGGAGAGCGCACGAGGGAGCTTCCAGGGGGAAACGCCTGGTATCTTTATAGTCCTGTCGGGT
TTCGCCACCTCTGACTTGAGCGTCGATTTTTGTGATGCTCGTCAGGGGGGCGGAGCCTATGGAAAAACGC
CAGCAACGCGGCCTTTTTACGGTTCCTGGCCTTTTGCTGGCCTTTTGCTCACATGTTCTTTCCTGCGTTA
TCCCCTGATTCTGTGGATAACCGTATTACCGCCA
